>Addgene plasmid #213700 | pLenti HsATP13A2 P652_E653 del | addgene full sequence | sequence record 421799 | Addgene NGS Result
ACACAAGAGGAAACTGAGAGGGAAAGATGTTGAAGTAATTTTCCCACAATTACAGCATCCGTTAGTTACG
ACTCTATGATCTTCTGACACAAATTCCATTTACTCCTCACCCTATGACTCAGTCGAATATATCAAAGTTA
TGGACATTATGCTAAGTAACAAATTACCCTTTTATATAGTAAATACTGAGTAGATTGAGAGAAGAAATTG
TTTGCAAACCTGAATAGCTTCAAGAAGAAGAGAAGTGAGGATAAGAATAACAGTTGTCATTTAACAAGTT
TTAACAAGTAACTTGGTTAGAAAGGGATTCAAATGCATAAAGCAAGGGATAAATTTTTCTGGCAACAAGA
CTATACAATATAACCTTAAATATGACTTCAAATAATTGTTGGAACTTGATAAAACTAATTAAATATTATT
GAAGATTATCAATATTATAAATGTAATTTACTTTTAAAAAGGGAACATAGAAATGTGTATCATTAGAGTA
GAAAACAATCCTTATTATCACAATTTGTCAAAACAAGTTTGTTATTAACACAAGTAGAATACTGCATTCA
ATTAAGTTGACTGCAGATTTTGTGTTTTGTTAAAATTAGAAAGAGATAACAACAATTTGAATTATTGAAA
GTAACATGTAAATAGTTCTACATACGTTCTTTTGACATCTTGTTCAATCATTGATCGAAGTTCTTTATCT
TGGAAGAATTTGTTCCAAAGACTCTGAAATAAGGAAAACAATCTATTATATAGTCTCACACCTTTGTTTT
ACTTTTAGTGATTTCAATTTAATAATGTAAATGGTTAAAATTTATTCTTCTCTGAGATCATTTCACATTG
CAGATAGAAAACCTGAGACTGGGGTAATTTTTATTAAAATCTAATTTAATCTCAGAAACACATCTTTATT
CTAACATCAATTTTTCCAGTTTGATATTATCATATAAAGTCAGCCTTCCTCATCTGCAGGTTCCACAACA
AAAATCCAACCAACTGTGGATCAAAAATATTGGGAAAAAATTAAAAATAGCAATACAACAATAAAAAAAT
ACAAATCAGAAAAACAGCACAGTATAACAACTTTATTTAGCATTTACAATCTATTAGGTATTATAAGTAA
TCTAGCCAGATCCTCTACGCCGGACGCATCGTGGCCGGCATCACCGGCGCCACAGGTGCGGTTGCTGGCG
CCTATATCGCCGACATCACCGATGGGGAAGATCGGGCTCGCCACTTCGGGCTCATGAGCGCTTGTTTCGG
CGTGGGTATGGTGGCAGGCCCCGTGGCCGGGGGACTGTTGGGCGCCATCTCCTTGCATGCACCATTCCTT
GCGGCGGCGGTGCTCAACGGCCTCAACCTACTACTGGGCTGCTTCCTAATGCAGGAGTCGCATAAGGGAG
AGCGTCGAATGGTGCACTCTCAGTACAATCTGCTCTGATGCCGCATAGTTAAGCCAGCCCCGACACCCGC
CAACACCCGCTGACGCGCCCTGACGGGCTTGTCTGCTCCCGGCATCCGCTTACAGACAAGCTGTGACCGT
CTCCGGGAGCTGCATGTGTCAGAGGTTTTCACCGTCATCACCGAAACGCGCGAGACGAAAGGGCCTCGTG
ATACGCCTATTTTTATAGGTTAATGTCATGATAATAATGGTTTCTTAGACGTCAGGTGGCACTTTTCGGG
GAAATGTGCGCGGAACCCCTATTTGTTTATTTTTCTAAATACATTCAAATATGTATCCGCTCATGAGACA
ATAACCCTGATAAATGCTTCAATAATATTGAAAAAGGAAGAGTATGAGTATTCAACATTTCCGTGTCGCC
CTTATTCCCTTTTTTGCGGCATTTTGCCTTCCTGTTTTTGCTCACCCAGAAACGCTGGTGAAAGTAAAAG
ATGCTGAAGATCAGTTGGGTGCACGAGTGGGTTACATCGAACTGGATCTCAACAGCGGTAAGATCCTTGA
GAGTTTTCGCCCCGAAGAACGTTTTCCAATGATGAGCACTTTTAAAGTTCTGCTATGTGGCGCGGTATTA
TCCCGTATTGACGCCGGGCAAGAGCAACTCGGTCGCCGCATACACTATTCTCAGAATGACTTGGTTGAGT
ACTCACCAGTCACAGAAAAGCATCTTACGGATGGCATGACAGTAAGAGAATTATGCAGTGCTGCCATAAC
CATGAGTGATAACACTGCGGCCAACTTACTTCTGACAACGATCGGAGGACCGAAGGAGCTAACCGCTTTT
TTGCACAACATGGGGGATCATGTAACTCGCCTTGATCGTTGGGAACCGGAGCTGAATGAAGCCATACCAA
ACGACGAGCGTGACACCACGATGCCTGTAGCAATGGCAACAACGTTGCGCAAACTATTAACTGGCGAACT
ACTTACTCTAGCTTCCCGGCAACAATTAATAGACTGGATGGAGGCGGATAAAGTTGCAGGACCACTTCTG
CGCTCGGCCCTTCCGGCTGGCTGGTTTATTGCTGATAAATCTGGAGCCGGTGAGCGTGGGTCTCGCGGTA
TCATTGCAGCACTGGGGCCAGATGGTAAGCCCTCCCGTATCGTAGTTATCTACACGACGGGGAGTCAGGC
AACTATGGATGAACGAAATAGACAGATCGCTGAGATAGGTGCCTCACTGATTAAGCATTGGTAACTGTCA
GACCAAGTTTACTCATATATACTTTAGATTGATTTAAAACTTCATTTTTAATTTAAAAGGATCTAGGTGA
AGATCCTTTTTGATAATCTCATGACCAAAATCCCTTAACGTGAGTTTTCGTTCCACTGAGCGTCAGACCC
CGTAGAAAAGATCAAAGGATCTTCTTGAGATCCTTTTTTTCTGCGCGTAATCTGCTGCTTGCAAACAAAA
AAACCACCGCTACCAGCGGTGGTTTGTTTGCCGGATCAAGAGCTACCAACTCTTTTTCCGAAGGTAACTG
GCTTCAGCAGAGCGCAGATACCAAATACTGTTCTTCTAGTGTAGCCGTAGTTAGGCCACCACTTCAAGAA
CTCTGTAGCACCGCCTACATACCTCGCTCTGCTAATCCTGTTACCAGTGGCTGCTGCCAGTGGCGATAAG
TCGTGTCTTACCGGGTTGGACTCAAGACGATAGTTACCGGATAAGGCGCAGCGGTCGGGCTGAACGGGGG
GTTCGTGCACACAGCCCAGCTTGGAGCGAACGACCTACACCGAACTGAGATACCTACAGCGTGAGCTATG
AGAAAGCGCCACGCTTCCCGAAGGGAGAAAGGCGGACAGGTATCCGGTAAGCGGCAGGGTCGGAACAGGA
GAGCGCACGAGGGAGCTTCCAGGGGGAAACGCCTGGTATCTTTATAGTCCTGTCGGGTTTCGCCACCTCT
GACTTGAGCGTCGATTTTTGTGATGCTCGTCAGGGGGGCGGAGCCTATGGAAAAACGCCAGCAACGCGGC
CTTTTTACGGTTCCTGGCCTTTTGCTGGCCTTTTGCTCACATGTTCTTTCCTGCGTTATCCCCTGATTCT
GTGGATAACCGTATTACCGCCTTTGAGTGAGCTGATACCGCTCGCCGCAGCCGAACGACCGAGCGCAGCG
AGTCAGTGAGCGAGGAAGCGGAAGAGCGCCCAATACGCAAACCGCCTCTCCCCGCGCGTTGGCCGATTCA
TTAATGCAGCTGTGGAATGTGTGTCAGTTAGGGTGTGGAAAGTCCCCAGGCTCCCCAGCAGGCAGAAGTA
TGCAAAGCATGCATCTCAATTAGTCAGCAACCAGGTGTGGAAAGTCCCCAGGCTCCCCAGCAGGCAGAAG
TATGCAAAGCATGCATCTCAATTAGTCAGCAACCATAGTCCCGCCCCTAACTCCGCCCATCCCGCCCCTA
ACTCCGCCCAGTTCCGCCCATTCTCCGCCCCATGGCTGACTAATTTTTTTTATTTATGCAGAGGCCGAGG
CCGCCTCGGCCTCTGAGCTATTCCAGAAGTAGTGAGGAGGCTTTTTTGGAGGCCTAGGCTTTTGCAAAAA
GCTTGGACACAAGACAGGCTTGCGAGATATGTTTGAGAATACCACTTTATCCCGCGTCAGGGAGAGGCAG
TGCGTAAAAAGACGCGGACTCATGTGAAATACTGGTTTTTAGTGCGCCAGATCTCTATAATCTCGCGCAA
CCTATTTTCCCCTCGAACACTTTTTAAGCCGTAGATAAACAGGCTGGGACACTTCACATGAGCGAAAAAT
ACATCGTCACCTGGGACATGTTGCAGATCCATGCACGTAAACTCGCAAGCCGACTGATGCCTTCTGAACA
ATGGAAAGGCATTATTGCCGTAAGCCGTGGCGGTCTGTACCGGGTGCGTTACTGGCGCGTGAACTGGGTA
TTCGTCATGTCGATACCGTTTGTATTTCCAGCTACGATCACGACAACCAGCGCGAGCTTAAAGTGCTGAA
ACGCGCAGAAGGCGATGGCGAAGGCTTCATCGTTATTGATGACCTGGTGGATACCGGTGGTACTGCGGTT
GCGATTCGTGAAATGTATCCAAAAGCGCACTTTGTCACCATCTTCGCAAAACCGGCTGGTCGTCCGCTGG
TTGATGACTATGTTGTTGATATCCCGCAAGATACCTGGATTGAACAGCCGTGGGATATGGGCGTCGTATT
CGTCCCGCCAATCTCCGGTCGCTAATCTTTTCAACGCCTGGCACTGCCGGGCGTTGTTCTTTTTAACTTC
AGGCGGGTTACAATAGTTTCCAGTAAGTATTCTGGAGGCTGCATCCATGACACAGGCAAACCTGAGCGAA
ACCCTGTTCAAACCCCGCTTTAAACATCCTGAAACCTCGACGCTAGTCCGCCGCTTTAATCACGGCGCAC
AACCGCCTGTGCAGTCGGCCCTTGATGGTAAAACCATCCCTCACTGGTATCGCATGATTAACCGTCTGAT
GTGGATCTGGCGCGGCATTGACCCACGCGAAATCCTCGACGTCCAGGCACGTATTGTGATGAGCGATGCC
GAACGTACCGACGATGATTTATACGATACGGTGATTGGCTACCGTGGCGGCAACTGGATTTATGAGTGGG
CCCCGGATCTTTGTGAAGGAACCTTACTTCTGTGGTGTGACATAATTGGACAAACTACCTACAGAGATTT
AAAGCTCTAAGGTAAATATAAAATTTTTAAGTGTATAATGTGTTAAACTACTGATTCTAATTGTTTGTGT
ATTTTAGATTCCAACCTATGGAACTGATGAATGGGAGCAGTGGTGGAATGCCTTTAATGAGGAAAACCTG
TTTTGCTCAGAAGAAATGCCATCTAGTGATGATGAGGCTACTGCTGACTCTCAACATTCTACTCCTCCAA
AAAAGAAGAGAAAGGTAGAAGACCCCAAGGACTTTCCTTCAGAATTGCTAAGTTTTTTGAGTCATGCTGT
GTTTAGTAATAGAACTCTTGCTTGCTTTGCTATTTACACCACAAAGGAAAAAGCTGCACTGCTATACAAG
AAAATTATGGAAAAATATTCTGTAACCTTTATAAGTAGGCATAACAGTTATAATCATAACATACTGTTTT
TTCTTACTCCACACAGGCATAGAGTGTCTGCTATTAATAACTATGCTCAAAAATTGTGTACCTTTAGCTT
TTTAATTTGTAAAGGGGTTAATAAGGAATATTTGATGTATAGTGCCTTGACTAGAGATCATAATCAGCCA
TACCACATTTGTAGAGGTTTTACTTGCTTTAAAAAACCTCCCACACCTCCCCCTGAACCTGAAACATAAA
ATGAATGCAATTGTTGTTGTTAACTTGTTTATTGCAGCTTATAATGGTTACAAATAAAGCAATAGCATCA
CAAATTTCACAAATAAAGCATTTTTTTCACTGCATTCTAGTTGTGGTTTGTCCAAACTCATCAATGTATC
TTATCATGTCTGGATCAACTGGATAACTCAAGCTAACCAAAATCATCCCAAACTTCCCACCCCATACCCT
ATTACCACTGCCAATTACCTGTGGTTTCATTTACTCTAAACCTGTGATTCCTCTGAATTATTTTCATTTT
AAAGAAATTGTATTTGTTAAATATGTACTACAAACTTAGTAGTTGGAAGGGCTAATTCACTCCCAAAGAA
GACAAGATATCCTTGATCTGTGGATCTACCACACACAAGGCTACTTCCCTGATTAGCAGAACTACACACC
AGGGCCAGGGGTCAGATATCCACTGACCTTTGGATGGTGCTACAAGCTAGTACCAGTTGAGCCAGATAAG
GTAGAAGAGGCCAATAAAGGAGAGAACACCAGCTTGTTACACCCTGTGAGCCTGCATGGGATGGATGACC
CGGAGAGAGAAGTGTTAGAGTGGAGGTTTGACAGCCGCCTAGCATTTCATCACGTGGCCCGAGAGCTGCA
TCCGGAGTACTTCAAGAACTGCTGATATCGAGCTTGCTACAAGGGACTTTCCGCTGGGGACTTTCCAGGG
AGGCGTGGCCTGGGCGGGACTGGGGAGTGGCGAGCCCTCAGATCCTGCATATAAGCAGCTGCTTTTTGCC
TGTACTGGGTCTCTCTGGTTAGACCAGATCTGAGCCTGGGAGCTCTCTGGCTAACTAGGGAACCCACTGC
TTAAGCCTCAATAAAGCTTGCCTTGAGTGCTTCAAGTAGTGTGTGCCCGTCTGTTGTGTGACTCTGGTAA
CTAGAGATCCCTCAGACCCTTTTAGTCAGTGTGGAAAATCTCTAGCAGTGGCGCCCGAACAGGGACTTGA
AAGCGAAAGGGAAACCAGAGGAGCTCTCTCGACGCAGGACTCGGCTTGCTGAAGCGCGCACGGCAAGAGG
CGAGGGGCGGCGACTGGTGAGTACGCCAAAAATTTTGACTAGCGGAGGCTAGAAGGAGAGAGATGGGTGC
GAGAGCGTCAGTATTAAGCGGGGGAGAATTAGATCGCGATGGGAAAAAATTCGGTTAAGGCCAGGGGGAA
AGAAAAAATATAAATTAAAACATATAGTATGGGCAAGCAGGGAGCTAGAACGATTCGCAGTTAATCCTGG
CCTGTTAGAAACATCAGAAGGCTGTAGACAAATACTGGGACAGCTACAACCATCCCTTCAGACAGGATCA
GAAGAACTTAGATCATTATATAATACAGTAGCAACCCTCTATTGTGTGCATCAAAGGATAGAGATAAAAG
ACACCAAGGAAGCTTTAGACAAGATAGAGGAAGAGCAAAACAAAAGTAAGACCACCGCACAGCAAGCGGC
CGCTGATCTTCAGACCTGGAGGAGGAGATATGAGGGACAATTGGAGAAGTGAATTATATAAATATAAAGT
AGTAAAAATTGAACCATTAGGAGTAGCACCCACCAAGGCAAAGAGAAGAGTGGTGCAGAGAGAAAAAAGA
GCAGTGGGAATAGGAGCTTTGTTCCTTGGGTTCTTGGGAGCAGCAGGAAGCACTATGGGCGCAGCGTCAA
TGACGCTGACGGTACAGGCCAGACAATTATTGTCTGGTATAGTGCAGCAGCAGAACAATTTGCTGAGGGC
TATTGAGGCGCAACAGCATCTGTTGCAACTCACAGTCTGGGGCATCAAGCAGCTCCAGGCAAGAATCCTG
GCTGTGGAAAGATACCTAAAGGATCAACAGCTCCTGGGGATTTGGGGTTGCTCTGGAAAACTCATTTGCA
CCACTGCTGTGCCTTGGAATGCTAGTTGGAGTAATAAATCTCTGGAACAGATTTGGAATCACACGACCTG
GATGGAGTGGGACAGAGAAATTAACAATTACACAAGCTTAATACACTCCTTAATTGAAGAATCGCAAAAC
CAGCAAGAAAAGAATGAACAAGAATTATTGGAATTAGATAAATGGGCAAGTTTGTGGAATTGGTTTAACA
TAACAAATTGGCTGTGGTATATAAAATTATTCATAATGATAGTAGGAGGCTTGGTAGGTTTAAGAATAGT
TTTTGCTGTACTTTCTATAGTGAATAGAGTTAGGCAGGGATATTCACCATTATCGTTTCAGACCCACCTC
CCAACCCCGAGGGGACCCGACAGGCCCGAAGGAATAGAAGAAGAAGGTGGAGAGAGAGACAGAGACAGAT
CCATTCGATTAGTGAACGGATCTCGACGGTATCGCCGAATTCACAAATGGCAGTATTCATCCACAATTTT
AAAAGAAAAGGGGGGATTGGGGGGTACAGTGCAGGGGAAAGAATAGTAGACATAATAGCAACAGACATAC
AAACTAAAGAATTACAAAAACAAATTACAAAAATTCAAAATTTTCGGGTTTATTACAGGGACAGCAGAGA
TCCACTTTGGGGCGATAAGCTTGGGAGTTCCGCGTTACATAACTTACGGTAAATGGCCCGCCTGGCTGAC
CGCCCAACGACCCCCGCCCATTGACGTCAATAATGACGTATGTTCCCATAGTAACGCCAATAGGGACTTT
CCATTGACGTCAATGGGTGGAGTATTTACGGTAAACTGCCCACTTGGCAGTACATCAAGTGTATCATATG
CCAAGTACGCCCCCTATTGACGTCAATGACGGTAAATGGCCCGCCTGGCATTATGCCCAGTACATGACCT
TATGGGACTTTCCTACTTGGCAGTACATCTACGTATTAGTCATCGCTATTACCATGGTGATGCGGTTTTG
GCAGTACATCAATGGGCGTGGATAGCGGTTTGACTCACGGGGATTTCCAAGTCTCCACCCCATTGACGTC
AATGGGAGTTTGTTTTGGCACCAAAATCAACGGGACTTTCCAAAATGTCGTAACAACTCCGCCCCATTGA
CGCAAATGGGCGGTAGGCGTGTACGGTGGGAGGTCTATATAAGCAGAGCTCGTTTAGTGAACCGTCAGAT
CGCCTGGAGACGCCATCCACGCTGTTTTGACCTCCATAGAAGACACCGACTCTAGAAGATCTGCCACCAT
GAGCGCAGACAGCAGCCCTCTCGTGGGCAGCACGCCCACCGGTTATGGGACCCTGACGATAGGGACATCA
ATAGATCCCCTCAGCTCCTCAGTTTCATCCGTGAGGCTCAGCGGCTACTGTGGCAGTCCATGGAGGGTCA
TCGGCTATCACGTCGTGGTCTGGATGATGGCTGGGATCCCTTTGCTGCTCTTCCGTTGGAAGCCCCTGTG
GGGGGTGCGGCTGCGGCTCCGGCCCTGCAACCTGGCCCACGCCGAAACACTCGTTATCGAAATAAGAGAC
AAAGAGGATAGTTCCTGGCAGCTCTTCACTGTCCAGGTGCAGACTGAGGCCATCGGCGAGGGCAGCCTGG
AGCCGTCCCCACAGTCCCAGGCAGAGGATGGCCGGAGCCAGGCGGCAGTTGGGGCGGTACCAGAGGGTGC
CTGGAAGGATACGGCCCAGCTCCACAAGAGCGAGGAGGCGAAGCGGGTGCTGCGGTATTACCTCTTCCAG
GGCCAGCGCTATATCTGGATCGAGACCCAGCAAGCCTTCTACCAGGTCAGCCTCCTGGACCATGGCCGCT
CTTGTGACGACGTCCACCGCTCCCGCCATGGCCTCAGCCTCCAGGACCAAATGGTGAGGAAGGCCATTTA
CGGCCCCAACGTGATCAGCATACCGGTCAAGTCCTACCCCCAGCTGCTGGTGGACGAGGCACTGAACCCC
TACTATGGGTTCCAGGCCTTCAGCATCGCGCTGTGGCTGGCTGACCACTACTACTGGTACGCCCTGTGCA
TCTTCCTCATTTCCTCCATCTCCATCTGCCTGTCGCTGTACAAGACCAGAAAGCAAAGCCAGACTCTAAG
GGACATGGTCAAGTTGTCCATGCGGGTGTGCGTGTGCCGGCCAGGGGGAGAGGAAGAGTGGGTGGACTCC
AGTGAGCTAGTGCCCGGAGACTGCCTGGTGCTGCCCCAGGAGGGTGGGCTGATGCCCTGTGATGCCGCCC
TGGTGGCCGGCGAGTGCATGGTGAATGAGAGCTCTCTGACAGGAGAGAGCATTCCAGTGCTGAAGACGGC
ACTGCCGGAGGGGCTGGGGCCCTACTGTGCAGAGACACACCGGCGGCACACACTCTTCTGCGGGACCCTC
ATCTTGCAGGCCCGGGCCTATGTGGGACCGCACGTCCTGGCAGTGGTGACCCGCACAGGGTTCTGCACGG
CAAAAGGGGGCCTGGTGAGCTCCATCTTGCACCCCCGGCCCATCAACTTCAAGTTCTATAAACACAGCAT
GAAGTTTGTGGCTGCCCTCTCTGTCCTGGCTCTCCTCGGCACCATCTACAGCATCTTCATCCTCTACCGA
AACCGGGTGCCTCTGAATGAGATTGTAATCCGGGCTCTCGACCTGGTGACCGTGGTGGTGCCACCTGCCC
TGCCTGCTGCCATGACTGTGTGCACGCTCTACGCCCAGAGCCGACTGCGGAGACAGGGCATTTTCTGCAT
CCACCCACTGCGCATCAACCTGGGGGGCAAGCTGCAGCTGGTGTGTTTCGACAAGACGGGCACCCTCACT
GAGGACGGCTTAGACGTGATGGGGGTGGTGCCCCTGAAGGGGCAGGCATTCCTGCCCCTGGTCCCAGAGC
CTCGCCGCCTGCCTGTGGGGCCCCTGCTCCGAGCACTGGCCACCTGCCATGCCCTCAGCCGGCTCCAGGA
CACCCCCGTGGGCGACCCCATGGACTTGAAGATGGTGGAGTCTACTGGCTGGGTCCTGGAGGAAGAGCCG
GCTGCAGACTCAGCATTTGGGACCCAGGTCTTGGCAGTGATGAGACCCCCACTTTGGGAGCCCCAGCTGC
AGGCAATGGAGGAGCCCCCGGTGCCAGTCAGCGTCCTCCACCGCTTCCCCTTCTCTTCGGCTCTGCAGCG
CATGAGTGTGGTGGTGGCGTGGCCAGGGGCCACTCAGCCCGAGGCCTACGTCAAAGGCTCCCTGGTGGCA
GGGCTCTGCAACCCCGAGACAGTGCCCACCGACTTCGCCCAGATGCTGCAGAGCTATACAGCTGCTGGCT
ACCGTGTCGTGGCCCTGGCCAGCAAGCCACTGCCCACTGTGCCCAGCCTGGAGGCAGCCCAGCAACTGAC
GAGGGACACTGTGGAAGGAGACCTGAGCCTCCTGGGGCTGCTGGTCATGAGGAACCTACTGAAGCCGCAG
ACAACGCCAGTTATCCAGGCTCTGCGAAGGACCCGCATCCGCGCCGTCATGGTGACAGGGGACAACCTGC
AGACAGCGGTGACTGTGGCCCGGGGCTGTGGCATGGTGGCCCCCCAGGAGCATCTGATCATCGTCCACGC
CACCCACCCTGAGCGGGGTCAGCCTGCCTCTCTCGAGTTCCTGCCGATGGAGTCCCCCACAGCCGTGAAT
GGCGTTAAGGATCCTGACCAGGCTGCAAGCTACACCGTGGAGCCAGACCCCCGATCCAGGCACCTGGCCC
TCAGCGGGCCCACCTTTGGTATCATTGTGAAGCACTTCCCCAAGCTGCTGCCCAAGGTCCTGGTCCAGGG
CACTGTCTTTGCCCGCATGGCCCCTGAGCAGAAGACAGAGCTGGTGTGCGAGCTACAGAAGCTTCAGTAC
TGCGTGGGCATGTGCGGAGACGGCGCCAATGACTGTGGGGCCCTGAAGGCGGCTGATGTCGGCATCTCGC
TGTCCCAGGCAGAAGCCTCAGTGGTCTCACCCTTCACCTCGAGCATGGCCAGTATTGAGTGCGTGCCCAT
GGTCATCAGGGAGGGGCGCTGTTCCCTTGACACTTCATTCAGCGTCTTCAAGTACATGGCTCTGTACAGC
CTGACCCAGTTCATCTCCGTCCTGATCCTCTACACGATCAACACCAACCTGGGTGACCTGCAGTTCCTGG
CCATCGACCTGGTCATCACCACCACAGTGGCAGTGCTCATGAGCCGCACGGGGCCAGCGCTGGTCCTGGG
ACGGGTGCGGCCACCGGGGGCGCTGCTCAGCGTGCCCGTGCTCAGCAGCCTGCTGCTGCAGATGGTCCTG
GTGACCGGCGTGCAGCTAGGGGGCTACTTCCTGACCCTGGCCCAGCCATGGTTCGTGCCTCTGAACAGGA
CAGTGGCCGCACCAGACAACCTGCCCAACTACGAGAACACCGTGGTCTTCTCTCTGTCCAGCTTCCAGTA
CCTCATCCTGGCTGCAGCCGTGTCCAAGGGGGCGCCCTTCCGCCGGCCGCTCTACACCAATGTGCCCTTC
CTGGTGGCCCTGGCGCTCCTGAGCTCCGTCCTGGTGGGTCTTGTCCTGGTCCCCGGCCTCCTGCAGGGGC
CGCTGGCGCTGAGGAACATCACTGACACCGGCTTCAAGCTGCTGCTGCTGGGTCTGGTCACCCTCAACTT
CGTGGGGGCCTTCATGCTGGAGAGCGTGCTAGACCAGTGCCTCCCCGCCTGCCTGCGCCGCCTCCGGCCC
AAGCGGGCCTCCAAGAAGCGCTTCAAGCAGCTGGAACGAGAGCTGGCCGAGCAGCCCTGGCCGCCGCTGC
CCGCCGGCCCCCTGAGGTAGACTAGTACGCGTGCTCTAGCCCAATTCCGCCCCCTCCCCCCCCCCTAACG
TTACTGGCCGAAGCCGCTTGGAATAAGGCCGGTGTGCGTTTGTCTATATGTTATTTTCCACCATATTGCC
GTCTTTTGGCAATGTGAGGGCCCGGAAACCTGGCCCTGTCTTCTTGACGAGCATTCCTAGGGGTCTTTCC
CCTCTCGCCAAAGGAATGCAAGGTCTGTTGAATGTCGTGAAGGAAGCAGTTCCTCTGGAAGCTTCTTGAA
GACAAACAACGTCTGTAGCGACCCTTTGCAGGCAGCGGAACCCCCCACCTGGCGACAGGTGCCTCTGCGG
CCAAAAGCCACGTGTATAAGATACACCTGCAAAGGCGGCACAACCCCAGTGCCACGTTGTGAGTTGGATA
GTTGTGGAAAGAGTCAAATGGCTCTCCTCAAGCGTATTCAACAAGGGGCTGAAGGATGCCCAGAAGGTAC
CCCATTGTATGGGATCTGATCTGGGGCCTCGGTGCACATGCTTTACATGTGTTTAGTCGAGGTTAAAAAA
ACGTCTAGGCCCCCCGAACCACGGGGACGTGGTTTTCCTTTGAAAAACACGATGATAATATGGGCACCGA
GTACAAGCCCACGGTGCGCCTCGCCACCCGCGACGACGTCCCCCGGGCCGTACGCACCCTCGCCGCCGCG
TTCGCCGACTACCCCGCCACGCGCCACACCGTCGACCCGGACCGCCACATCGAGCGGGTCACCGAGCTGC
AAGAACTCTTCCTCACGCGCGTCGGGCTCGACATCGGCAAGGTGTGGGTCGCGGACGACGGCGCCGCGGT
GGCGGTCTGGACCACGCCGGAGAGCGTCGAAGCGGGGGCGGTGTTCGCCGAGATCGGCCCGCGCATGGCC
GAGTTGAGCGGTTCCCGGCTGGCCGCGCAGCAACAGATGGAAGGCCTCCTGGCGCCGCACCGGCCCAAGG
AGCCCGCGTGGTTCCTGGCCACCGTCGGCGTCTCGCCCGACCACCAGGGCAAGGGTCTGGGCAGCGCCGT
CGTGCTCCCCGGAGTGGAGGCGGCCGAGCGCGCCGGGGTGCCCGCCTTCCTGGAGACCTCCGCGCCCCGC
AACCTCCCCTTCTACGAGCGGCTCGGCTTCACCGTCACCGCCGACGTCGAGGTGCCCGAAGGACCGCGCA
CCTGGTGCATGACCCGCAAGCCCGGTGCCTGAGGCGCGTTGAATTCCCGATAATCAACCTCTGGATTACA
AAATTTGTGAAAGATTGACTGGTATTCTTAACTATGTTGCTCCTTTTACGCTATGTGGATACGCTGCTTT
AATGCCTTTGTATCATGCTATTGCTTCCCGTATGGCTTTCATTTTCTCCTCCTTGTATAAATCCTGGTTG
CTGTCTCTTTATGAGGAGTTGTGGCCCGTTGTCAGGCAACGTGGCGTGGTGTGCACTGTGTTTGCTGACG
CAACCCCCACTGGTTGGGGCATTGCCACCACCTGTCAGCTCCTTTCCGGGACTTTCGCTTTCCCCCTCCC
TATTGCCACGGCGGAACTCATCGCCGCCTGCCTTGCCCGCTGCTGGACAGGGGCTCGGCTGTTGGGCACT
GACAATTCCGTGGTGTTGTCGGGGAAGCTGACGTCCTTTCCATGGCTGCTCGCCTGTGTTGCCACCTGGA
TTCTGCGCGGGACGTCCTTCTGCTACGTCCCTTCGGCCCTCAATCCAGCGGACCTTCCTTCCCGCGGCCT
GCTGCCGGCTCTGCGGCCTCTTCCGCGTCTTCGCCTTCGCCCTCAGACGAGTCGGATCTCCCTTTGGGCC
GCCTCCCCGCATCGGGAATTCTGTCGACTGGTACCTTTAAGACCAATGACTTACAAGGCAGCTGTAGATC
TTAGCCACTTTTTAAAAGAAAAGGGGGGACTGGAAGGGCTAATTCACTCCCAACGAAGACAAAATCGTCG
AGAGATGCTGCATATAAGCAGCTGCTTTTTGCTTGTACTGGGTCTCTCTGGTTAGACCAGATCTGAGCCT
GGGAGCTCTCTGGCTAACTAGGGAACCCACTGCTTAAGCCTCAATAAAGCTTGCCTTGAGTGCTTCAAGT
AGTGTGTGCCCGTCTGTTGTGTGACTCTGGTAACTAGAGATCCCTCAGACCCTTTTAGTCAGTGTGGAAA
ATCTCTAGCAGTAGTAGTTCATGTCATCTTATTATTCAGTATTTATAACTTGCAAAGAAATGAATATCAG
AGAGTGAGAGGCCTTGACATTATAATAGATTTAGCAGGAATTGAACTAGGAGTGGAGCACACAGGCAAAG
CTGCAGAAGTACTTGGAAGAAGCCACCAGAGATACTCACGATTCTGCACATACCTGGCTAATCCCAGATC
CTAAGGATTACATTAAGTTTACTAACATTTATATAATGATTTATAGTTTAAAGTATAAACTTATCTAATT
TACTATTCTGACAGATATTAATTAATCCTCAAATATCATAAGAGATGATTACTATTATCCCCATTTA
Features (pLannotate 1.2.2; 32 found; start..end, strand, type, name):
    625..723     -  CDS            TBC1D5 (fragment): TBCD5_HUMAN - Also known as KIAA0210. Experimental evidence at protein level: Swiss-Prot protein existence level 1. May act as a GTPase-activating protein (GAP) for Rab family protein(s). May act as a GAP for RAB7A. Can displace RAB7A and retromer CSC subcomplex from the endosomal membrane to the cytosol; at least retromer displacement seems to require its catalytic activity (PubMed:19531583, PubMed:20923837). Required for retrograde transport of cargo proteins from endosomes to the trans-Golgi network (TGN); the function seems to require its catalytic activity. Involved in regulation of autop
   1129..1408    +  CDS            TcR (fragment): tetracycline efflux protein; tet; confers resistance to tetracycline
   1409..1457    -  misc_feature   bom (fragment): basis of mobility region from pBR322
   1559..1594    -  CDS            rop (fragment): Rop protein, which maintains plasmids at low copy number; rop
   1689..1793    +  promoter       AmpR promoter: bla
   1794..2654    +  CDS            AmpR: β-lactamase; bla; confers resistance to ampicillin, carbenicillin, and related antibiotics
   2825..3413    +  rep_origin     ori: high-copy-number ColE1/pMB1/pBR322/pUC origin of replication
   3596..3652    +  CDS            lacI (fragment): lac repressor; lacI; The lac repressor binds to the lac operator to inhibit transcription in E. coli. This inhibition can be relieved by adding lactose or isopropyl-β-D-thiogalactopyranoside (IPTG).
   3659..3988    +  promoter       SV40 promoter: SV40 enhancer and early promoter
   4188..4307    +  CDS            gpt (fragment): XGPT_ECOLI - Also known as gpp, gxu. Experimental evidence at protein level: Swiss-Prot protein existence level 1. Purine salvage pathway enzyme that catalyzes the transfer of the ribosyl-5-phosphate group from 5-phospho-alpha-D-ribose 1- diphosphate (PRPP) to the N9 position of the 6-oxopurines guanine and xanthine to form the corresponding ribonucleotides GMP (guanosine 5'- monophosphate) and XMP (xanthosine 5'-monophosphate), with the release of PPi. To a lesser extent, also acts on hypoxanthine (PubMed:9100006, PubMed:3886014). Does not ribophosphorylate adenine (PubMed:3886014). From Esch
   4307..4642    +  CDS            gpt (fragment): XGPT_ECOLI - Also known as gpp, gxu. Experimental evidence at protein level: Swiss-Prot protein existence level 1. Purine salvage pathway enzyme that catalyzes the transfer of the ribosyl-5-phosphate group from 5-phospho-alpha-D-ribose 1- diphosphate (PRPP) to the N9 position of the 6-oxopurines guanine and xanthine to form the corresponding ribonucleotides GMP (guanosine 5'- monophosphate) and XMP (xanthosine 5'-monophosphate), with the release of PPi. To a lesser extent, also acts on hypoxanthine (PubMed:9100006, PubMed:3886014). Does not ribophosphorylate adenine (PubMed:3886014). From Esch
   4737..5042    +  CDS            frsA (fragment): FRSA_ECOLI - Also known as yafA. Experimental evidence at protein level: Swiss-Prot protein existence level 1. Catalyzes the hydrolysis of esters (PubMed:15808744). Displays esterase activity toward pNP-butyrate (PubMed:15808744). May stimulate mixed-acid fermentation by acting as a fermentation/respiration switch that down-regulates respiration and up- regulates fermentation rates (PubMed:15169777). From Escherichia coli (strain K12).
   5046..5120    +  CDS            small t antigen (fragment): SV40 (simian virus 40) small t antigen
   5122..5187    +  intron         small t intron: SV40 (simian virus 40) small t antigen intron
   5317..5337    +  CDS            SV40 NLS: nuclear localization signal of SV40 (simian virus 40) large T antigen
   5656..5739    +  CDS            large T antigen (fragment): large T antigen from SV40 (simian virus 40)
   5762..5896    +  polyA_signal   SV40 poly(A) signal: SV40 polyadenylation signal
   6063..6392    +  CDS            nef (fragment): NEF_HV1BR - Experimental evidence at protein level: Swiss-Prot protein existence level 1. Extracellular Nef protein targets CD4(+) T-lymphocytes for apoptosis by interacting with CXCR4 surface receptors (PubMed:14990729). From Human immunodeficiency virus type 1 group M subtype B (isolate BRU/LAI) (HIV-1).
   6440..6697    +  LTR            5' LTR (truncated): truncated 5' long terminal repeat (LTR) from HIV-1
   6744..6869    +  misc_feature   HIV-1 Ψ: packaging signal of human immunodeficiency virus type 1
   6853..7216    +  CDS            HIV-1 gag (fragment): gag protein from human immunodeficiency virus 1; gag
   7362..7595    +  misc_feature   RRE: The Rev response element (RRE) of HIV-1 allows for Rev-dependent mRNA export from the nucleus to the cytoplasm.
   7972..8072    +  CDS            Rev (fragment): human immunodeficiency virus 1 (HIV-1) Rev protein; rev; enhances nuclear export of unspliced and incompletely spliced viral mRNAs
   8117..8234    +  misc_feature   cPPT/CTS: central polypurine tract and central termination sequence of HIV-1
   8293..8596    +  enhancer       CMV enhancer: human cytomegalovirus immediate early enhancer
   8597..8800    +  promoter       CMV promoter: human cytomegalovirus (CMV) immediate early promoter
   8889..12407   +  CDS            ATP13A2: AT132_HUMAN - Also known as PARK9 From Homo sapiens (Human).
  12546..13008   +  misc_feature   IRES: internal ribosome entry site (IRES) of the encephalomyocarditis virus (EMCV)
  13016..13612   +  CDS            PuroR: puromycin N-acetyltransferase; pac from Streptomyces alboniger; confers resistance to puromycin
  13632..14220   +  misc_feature   WPRE: woodchuck hepatitis virus posttranscriptional regulatory element
  14241..14345   +  CDS            nef (fragment): NEF_HV1LA - Experimental evidence at protein level: Swiss-Prot protein existence level 1. Extracellular Nef protein targets CD4(+) T-lymphocytes for apoptosis by interacting with CXCR4 surface receptors. From Human immunodeficiency virus type 1 group M subtype B (isolate Lai) (HIV-1).
  14390..14570   +  LTR            5' LTR (truncated): truncated 5' long terminal repeat (LTR) from HIV-1
