[The description below was written by a language model from this plasmid's Addgene catalogue record and pLannotate feature annotations shown in this document.]
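Description:
pLenti HsATP13A2 P652_E653 del is an HIV-1-based lentiviral transfer plasmid of roughly 14.9 kb, built on a Trono-lab-type backbone and intended for producing lentiviral vector particles that deliver a mutant human ATP13A2 (PARK9) cDNA into mammalian cells. In bacteria it is maintained through a high-copy ColE1/pUC-type origin and selected with ampicillin via the β-lactamase gene. The backbone also carries remnants of older vector ancestry outside the viral unit: fragments of pBR322 elements (tetracycline resistance, bom, rop), and an SV40 promoter–gpt cassette with SV40 small t intron and polyadenylation sequences.

The packaged region is bounded by two HIV-1 LTR sequences, both annotated as truncated. It contains the Ψ packaging signal with adjoining gag sequence, the Rev response element for Rev-dependent nuclear export of the genomic RNA, and the cPPT/CTS, which aids nuclear import and transduction. Internally, the CMV enhancer and immediate-early promoter drive a bicistronic transcript. The ATP13A2 open reading frame (about 3.5 kb) comes first, followed by an EMCV IRES and the puromycin N-acetyltransferase gene, so transduced cells expressing the transgene can be selected with puromycin. A WPRE downstream enhances transcript stability and expression.

As named, the insert carries an in-frame deletion of residues P652 and E653. The associated publication describes a novel loss-of-function ATP13A2 variant in Kufor-Rakeb syndrome, which points to use in functional characterisation of this variant in stably transduced cells. The catalogue mutation field instead reads "WT, D962N", which does not match the construct name. The feature table cannot settle this, because it annotates only a general ATP13A2 coding sequence.
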