Addgene plasmid #213700: pLenti HsATP13A2 P652_E653 del
Purpose: transfer plasmid for lentiviral vector production expressing Hs ATP13A2 P652_E653 del
Depositing lab: Veerle Baekelandt. Depositing organization: Katholieke Universiteit Leuven. Publication: Kufor-Rakeb syndrome-associated psychosis: a novel loss-of-function ATP13A2 variant and response to antipsychotic therapy. Colijn MA, Vrijsen S, Au PYB, Abou El Asrar R, Houdou M, Van den Haute C, Sarna J, Montgomery G, Vangheluwe P. Neurogenetics. 2024 Jul 18. doi: 10.1007/s10048-024-00767-7. PubMed 39023817.
Backbone
  Vector backbone: lentiviral transferplasmid
  Backbone manufacturer: Didier Trono
  Backbone size w/o insert (bp): 11367
  Total vector size (bp): 14913
  Vector type: Lentiviral
  Selectable markers: Puromycin
Growth in bacteria
  Bacterial resistance: Ampicillin, 100 μg/mL
  Growth temperature: 37°C
  Growth strain: NEB Stable
  Copy number: Unknown
Gene/Insert
  Gene/Insert name: human ATP13A2 P652_E653 del
  Species: H. sapiens (human)
  Insert size (bp): 3528
  Mutation: WT, D962N
  GenBank ID: NP_001135445
  Entrez Gene: ATP13A2 (a.k.a. CLN12, HSA9947, KRPPD, PARK9, SPG78)
  Promoter: CMV
  Cloning method: Unknown
  Sequencing primers: 5′ CGCAAATGGGCGGTAGGCGTG; 3′ CAGACCTTGCATTCCTTTGG
Terms and licenses: Academic/Nonprofit Terms; Industry Terms: Not Available to Industry
How to cite: pLenti HsATP13A2 P652_E653 del was a gift from Veerle Baekelandt (Addgene plasmid # 213700 ; http://n2t.net/addgene:213700 ; RRID:Addgene_213700)
